>Addgene plasmid #230757 | AiP2033 - pAAV-AiE2607m-minBG-SYFP2-WPRE3-BGHpA | addgene full sequence | sequence record 471599 | Addgene NGS Result
CCTGCAGGCAGCTGCGCGCTCGCTCGCTCACTGAGGCCGCCCGGGCGTCGGGCGACCTTTGGTCGCCCGG
CCTCAGTGAGCGAGCGAGCGCGCAGAGAGGGAGTGGCCAACTCCATCACTAGGGGTTCCTGCGGCCGCAC
GCGTTTTCATCCATCCTAAGCCGTTTTCTTTCCAAACAGATCAATAACCTGGAAGAACAGATGCACTTTG
GCACCTGTGCCCTCCACACCTGATCCCAAAGAGCATGCATAGCCAAGAAGAATCAAAGACTCTAGGCTGC
TTCTACTGCCCCACTGTCTCCTATCTGCTGCCCTCCCACAGCATACCCCCAGCTGGTGCTCCACCACTGC
CTCATGTTCCCACTCCTGTCTCTCTGCCTACTGACCTGCCCACCTGCTGCTTATCTGCAGCTCTCCCATC
TGCTCCAACACCTGCTGTGAGTAGATGCCCACCCCCCCTCCCTGCTGCTCAGTCCACCTGTTGGATCCTG
ACTACTCCTTCTGTTTTCTGCTGTCATACTCTATCACAGTTGGATCACTTTCCAGGCTGATTCATCTGCC
ACAGTTTGGCTGGCTGCCTTGGCTATGTCCTCCTGGAAAGCAATACCCACCTCAGCTCTTGGGCCATTGC
AGCACAACCAGCCAACACATTCTTGCCGGAAGAATGTGACATGGTGATTTGGTGCTGCTGAGAGGATCTT
CCACTTGCCTCAGGCTTGAACACTCCAATCAGCTGTTGCCCACCTGTGTAGAAACCTTAAGTCTTCTTAC
AGTGGAATTCTATGTTACGAGCTCGGGCTGGGCATAAAAGTCAGGGCAGAGCCATCTATTGCTTACATTT
GCTTCTGGGATCCAGATCTTTCGAAGCTAGCGCTACCGGTCGCCACCATGGTGAGCAAGGGCGAGGAGCT
GTTCACCGGGGTGGTGCCCATCCTGGTCGAGCTGGACGGCGACGTAAACGGCCACAAGTTCAGCGTGTCC
GGCGAGGGCGAGGGCGATGCCACCTACGGCAAGCTGACCCTGAAGCTGATCTGCACCACCGGCAAGCTGC
CCGTGCCCTGGCCCACCCTCGTGACCACCCTGGGCTACGGCGTGCAGTGCTTCGCCCGCTACCCCGACCA
CATGAAGCAGCACGACTTCTTCAAGTCCGCCATGCCCGAAGGCTACGTCCAGGAGCGCACCATCTTCTTC
AAGGACGACGGCAACTACAAGACCCGCGCCGAGGTGAAGTTCGAGGGCGACACCCTGGTGAACCGCATCG
AGCTGAAGGGCATCGACTTCAAGGAGGACGGCAACATCCTGGGGCACAAGCTGGAGTACAACTACAACAG
CCACAACGTCTATATCACCGCCGACAAGCAGAAGAACGGCATCAAGGCCAACTTCAAGATCCGCCACAAC
ATCGAGGACGGCGGCGTGCAGCTCGCCGACCACTACCAGCAGAACACCCCCATCGGCGACGGCCCCGTGC
TGCTGCCCGACAACCACTACCTGAGCTACCAGTCCAAGCTGAGCAAAGACCCCAACGAGAAGCGCGATCA
CATGGTCCTGCTGGAGTTCGTGACCGCCGCCGGGATCACTCTCGGCATGGACGAGCTGTACAAGTAAGTC
GACGGCGCGCCGCGGCCGCGAATTCGATATCATAATCAACCTCTGGATTACAAAATTTGTGAAAGATTGA
CTGGTATTCTTAACTATGTTGCTCCTTTTACGCTATGTGGATACGCTGCTTTAATGCCTTTGTATCATGC
TATTGCTTCCCGTATGGCTTTCATTTTCTCCTCCTTGTATAAATCCTGGTTAGTTCTTGCCACGGCGGAA
CTCATCGCCGCCTGCCTTGCCCGCTGCTGGACAGGGGCTCGGCTGTTGGGCACTGACAATTCCGTGGCTC
GAGAGATCTTCGACTGTGCCTTCTAGTTGCCAGCCATCTGTTGTTTGCCCCTCCCCCGTGCCTTCCTTGA
CCCTGGAAGGTGCCACTCCCACTGTCCTTTCCTAATAAAATGAGGAAATTGCATCGCATTGTCTGAGTAG
GTGTCATTCTATTCTGGGGGGTGGGGTGGGGCAGGACAGCAAGGGGGAGGATTGGGAAGACAATAGCAGG
CATGAGATCTCACGTGCGGACCGAGCGGCCGCAGGAACCCCTAGTGATGGAGTTGGCCACTCCCTCTCTG
CGCGCTCGCTCGCTCACTGAGGCCGGGCGACCAAAGGTCGCCCGACGCCCGGGCTTTGCCCGGGCGGCCT
CAGTGAGCGAGCGAGCGCGCAGCTGCCTGCAGGGGCGCCTGATGCGGTATTTTCTCCTTACGCATCTGTG
CGGTATTTCACACCGCATA
[95 nt withheld, positions 2330-2424]
T
[46 nt withheld, positions 2426-2471]
C
[141 nt withheld, positions 2473-2613]
CCTTTGACGTTGGAGTCCACGTTCTTT
[37 nt withheld, positions 2641-2677]
ACTCTATCTCGGGCTATTCTTTTGATTTATAAGGGATTTTGCCGATTTCGGTCTATTGGTTAAAAAATGA
GCTGATTTAACAAAAATTTAACGCGAATTTTAACAAAATATTAACGTTTACAATTTTATGGTGCACTCTC
AGTACAATCTGCTCTGATGCCGCATAGTTAAGCCAGCCCCGACACCCGCCAACACCCGCTGACGCGCCCT
GACGGGCTTGTCTGCTCCCGGCATCCGCTTACAGACAAGCTGTGACCGTCTCCGGGAGCTGCATGTGTCA
GAGGTTTTCACCGTCATCACCGAAACGCGCGAGACGAAAGGGCCTCGTGATACGCCTATTTTTATAGGTT
AATGTCATGATAATAATGGTTTCTTAGACGTCAGGTGGCACTTTTCGGGGAAATGTGCGCGGAACCCCTA
TTTGTTTATTTTTCTAAATACATTCAAATATGTATCCGCTCATGAGACAATAACCCTGATAAATGCTTCA
ATAATATTGAAAAAGGAAGAGTATGAGTATTCAACATTTCCGTGTCGCCCTTATTCCCTTTTTTGCGGCA
TTTTGCCTTCCTGTTTTTGCTCACCCAGAAACGCTGGTGAAAGTAAAAGATGCTGAAGATCAGTTGGGTG
CACGAGTGGGTTACATCGAACTGGATCTCAACAGCGGTAAGATCCTTGAGAGTTTTCGCCCCGAAGAACG
TTTTCCAATGATGAGCACTTTTAAAGTTCTGCTATGTGGCGCGGTATTATCCCGTATTGACGCCGGGCAA
GAGCAACTCGGTCGCCGCATACACTATTCTCAGAATGACTTGGTTGAGTACTCACCAGTCACAGAAAAGC
ATCTTACGGATGGCATGACAGTAAGAGAATTATGCAGTGCTGCCATAACCATGAGTGATAACACTGCGGC
CAACTTACTTCTGACAACGATCGGAGGACCGAAGGAGCTAACCGCTTTTTTGCACAACATGGGGGATCAT
GTAACTCGCCTTGATCGTTGGGAACCGGAGCTGAATGAAGCCATACCAAACGACGAGCGTGACACCACGA
TGCCTGTAGCAATGGCAACAACGTTGCGCAAACTATTAACTGGCGAACTACTTACTCTAGCTTCCCGGCA
ACAATTAATAGACTGGATGGAGGCGGATAAAGTTGCAGGACCACTTCTGCGCTCGGCCCTTCCGGCTGGC
TGGTTTATTGCTGATAAATCTGGAGCCGGTGAGCGTGGGTCTCGCGGTATCATTGCAGCACTGGGGCCAG
ATGGTAAGCCCTCCCGTATCGTAGTTATCTACACGACGGGGAGTCAGGCAACTATGGATGAACGAAATAG
ACAGATCGCTGAGATAGGTGCCTCACTGATTAAGCATTGGTAACTGTCAGACCAAGTTTACTCATATATA
CTTTAGATTGATTTAAAACTTCATTTTTAATTTAAAAGGATCTAGGTGAAGATCCTTTTTGATAATCTCA
TGACCAAAATCCCTTAACGTGAGTTTTCGTTCCACTGAGCGTCAGACCCCGTAGAAAAGATCAAAGGATC
TTCTTGAGATCCTTTTTTTCTGCGCGTAATCTGCTGCTTGCAAACAAAAAAACCACCGCTACCAGCGGTG
GTTTGTTTGCCGGATCAAGAGCTACCAACTCTTTTTCCGAAGGTAACTGGCTTCAGCAGAGCGCAGATAC
CAAATACTGTTCTTCTAGTGTAGCCGTAGTTAGGCCACCACTTCAAGAACTCTGTAGCACCGCCTACATA
CCTCGCTCTGCTAATCCTGTTACCAGTGGCTGCTGCCAGTGGCGATAAGTCGTGTCTTACCGGGTTGGAC
TCAAGACGATAGTTACCGGATAAGGCGCAGCGGTCGGGCTGAACGGGGGGTTCGTGCACACAGCCCAGCT
TGGAGCGAACGACCTACACCGAACTGAGATACCTACAGCGTGAGCTATGAGAAAGCGCCACGCTTCCCGA
AGGGAGAAAGGCGGACAGGTATCCGGTAAGCGGCAGGGTCGGAACAGGAGAGCGCACGAGGGAGCTTCCA
GGGGGAAACGCCTGGTATCTTTATAGTCCTGTCGGGTTTCGCCACCTCTGACTTGAGCGTCGATTTTTGT
GATGCTCGTCAGGGGGGCGGAGCCTATGGAAAAACGCCAGCAACGCGGCCTTTTTACGGTTCCTGGCCTT
TTGCTGGCCTTTTGCTCACATGT
Features (pLannotate 1.2.2; 14 found; start..end, strand, type, name):
     12..39      +  repeat_region  AAV2 ITR (fragment): inverted terminal repeat of adeno-associated virus serotype 2 inverted
     68..95      +  repeat_region  AAV2 ITR (fragment): inverted terminal repeat of adeno-associated virus serotype 2 inverted
    888..1604    +  CDS            SYFP2: SYFP2 is a basic (constitutively fluorescent) yellow fluorescent protein published in 2006, derived from Aequorea victoria. It is reported to be a very rapidly-maturing monomer with moderate acid sensitivity.
   1644..1801    +  misc_feature   WPRE (fragment): woodchuck hepatitis virus posttranscriptional regulatory element
   1807..1887    +  misc_feature   WPRE (fragment): woodchuck hepatitis virus posttranscriptional regulatory element
   1904..2015    +  polyA_signal   bGH poly(A) signal: bovine growth hormone polyadenylation signal
   2133..2273    +  repeat_region  AAV2 ITR: inverted terminal repeat of adeno-associated virus serotype 2 inverted
   2278..2329    -  misc_feature   bom (fragment): basis of mobility region from pBR322
   2348..2803    +  rep_origin     f1 ori (sequence partly withheld): f1 bacteriophage origin of replication; arrow indicates direction of (+) strand synthesis
   2804..2853    -  misc_feature   bom (fragment): basis of mobility region from pBR322
   2955..2990    -  CDS            rop (fragment): Rop protein, which maintains plasmids at low copy number; rop
   3085..3189    +  promoter       AmpR promoter: bla
   3190..4050    +  CDS            AmpR: β-lactamase; bla; confers resistance to ampicillin, carbenicillin, and related antibiotics
   4221..4809    +  rep_origin     ori: high-copy-number ColE1/pMB1/pBR322/pUC origin of replication
