[The description below was written by a language model from this plasmid's Addgene catalogue record and pLannotate feature annotations shown in this document.]
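Description:
AiP2033 - pAAV-AiE2607m-minBG-SYFP2-WPRE3-BGHpA is an AAV transfer plasmid of about 4.9 kb, built on a pAAV2 backbone and used to package an enhancer-driven fluorescent reporter into recombinant adeno-associated virus. In bacteria it replicates from a high-copy ColE1/pUC-type origin and is selected with ampicillin through the bla (AmpR) gene and its own promoter. The backbone also carries an f1 phage origin, along with short remnants of the pBR322 bom and rop regions.

The payload lies between AAV2 inverted terminal repeats, which are the cis elements needed for replication and packaging of the vector genome. The 3' ITR is annotated in full, whereas only short fragments of the 5' ITR were detected in the sequenced record. Upstream of the reporter, the roughly 800 nt between the left ITR and the coding sequence carry no annotation. According to the catalogue name and fields, this region should hold the AiE2607m enhancer and the minimal beta-globin promoter (minBG). A minimal promoter has little activity of its own, so the pattern of expression is set mainly by the enhancer placed next to it.

The cassette encodes SYFP2, a rapidly maturing monomeric yellow fluorescent protein derived from Aequorea victoria. It is followed by WPRE3, a shortened woodchuck hepatitis virus posttranscriptional regulatory element that is annotated as two WPRE fragments and boosts transcript expression, and then by the bovine growth hormone polyadenylation signal.

The stated purpose is to drive AAV-mediated transgene expression in specific populations of brain cells, with SYFP2 labelling the cells in which the enhancer is active. The record does not say which cell population AiE2607m targets.
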