Addgene plasmid #230757: AiP2033 - pAAV-AiE2607m-minBG-SYFP2-WPRE3-BGHpA
Purpose: AiE2607m is an enhancer sequence, designed to drive AAV-mediated transgene expression in specific populations of brain cells
Depositing lab: Allen Institute for Brain Science & Bosiljka Tasic. Depositing organization: Allen Institute. Publication: A suite of enhancer AAVs and transgenic mouse lines for genetic access to cortical cell types. Ben-Simon Y, Hooper M, Narayan S, Daigle TL, Dwivedi D, Way SW, Oster A, Stafford DA, Mich JK, Taormina MJ, Martinez RA, Opitz-Araya X, Roth JR, Alexander JR, Allen S, Amster A, Arbuckle J, Ayala A, Baker PM, Bakken TE, Barcelli T, Barta S, Bendrick J, Bertagnolli D, Bielstein C, Bishwakarma P, Bowlus J, Boyer G, Brouner K, Casian B, Casper T, Chakka AB, Chakrabarty R, Chance RK, Chavan S, Clark M, Colbert K, Collman F, Daniel S, Departee M, DiValentin P, Donadio N, Dotson N, Egdorf T, Fliss T, Gabitto M, Garcia J, Gary A, Gasperini M, Gloe J, Goldy J, Gore BB, Graybuck L, Greisman N, Haeseleer F, Halterman C, Haradon Z, Hastings SD, Helback O, Ho W, Hockemeyer D, Huang C, Huff S, Hunker A, Johansen N, Jones D, Juneau Z, Kalmbach B, Kannan M, Khem S, Kussick E, Kutsal R, Larsen R, Lee C, Lee AY, Leibly M, Lenz GH, Li S, Liang E, Lusk N, Madigan Z, Malloy J, Malone J, McCue R, Melchor J, Mollenkopf T, Moosman S, Morin E, Newman D, Ng L, Ngo K, Omstead V, Otto S, Oyama A, Pena N, Pham T, Phillips E, Pom CA, Potekhina L, Ransford S, Ray PL, Rette D, Reynoldson C, Rimorin C, Rocha D, Ruiz A, Sanchez REA, Sawyer L, Sedeno-Cortes A, Sevigny JP, Shapovalova N, Shepard N, Shulga L, Sigler AR, Siverts L, Soliman S, Somasundaram S, Staats B, Stewart K, Szelenyi E, Tieu M, Trader C, Tran A, van Velthoven CTJ, Walker M, Wang Y, Weed N, Wirthlin M, Wood T, Wynalda B, Yao Z, Zhou T, Ariza J, Dee N, Reding M, Ronellenfitch K, Mufti S, Sunkin SM, Smith KA, Esposito L, Waters J, Thyagarajan B, Yao S, Lein ES, Zeng H, Levi BP, Ngai J, Ting JT, Tasic B. Cell. 2025 May 16:S0092-8674(25)00513-6. doi: 10.1016/j.cell.2025.05.002. PubMed 40403729.
Backbone
  Vector backbone: pAAV2
  Vector type: AAV
Growth in bacteria
  Bacterial resistance: Ampicillin, 100 μg/mL
  Growth temperature: 37°C
  Growth strain: NEB Stable
  Copy number: High Copy
Gene/Insert
  Gene/Insert name: SYFP2
  Species: Synthetic
  Promoter: minBG
  Cloning method: Gibson Cloning
Terms and licenses: Academic/Nonprofit Terms; Industry Terms: Not Available to Industry
How to cite: AiP2033 - pAAV-AiE2607m-minBG-SYFP2-WPRE3-BGHpA was a gift from Allen Institute for Brain Science & Bosiljka Tasic (Addgene plasmid # 230757 ; http://n2t.net/addgene:230757 ; RRID:Addgene_230757)
